Addgene plasmid #220940: enOgeuIscB with ωRNA-v13
Purpose: CMV-driven expression of enOgeuIscB and human U6-driven expression of ωRNA-v13 scaffold with BsmBI for guide cloing
Depositing lab: Weixin Tang. Depositing organization: University of Chicago. Publication: Assessing and engineering the IscB-omegaRNA system for programmed genome editing. Yan H, Tan X, Zou S, Sun Y, Ke A, Tang W. Nat Chem Biol. 2024 Jul 8. doi: 10.1038/s41589-024-01669-3. PubMed 38977787.
Backbone
  Vector backbone: pcDNA3.1
  Vector type: Mammalian Expression, CRISPR
Growth in bacteria
  Bacterial resistance: Ampicillin, 100 μg/mL
  Growth temperature: 37°C
  Growth strain: DH5alpha
  Copy number: High Copy
Gene/Insert 1
  Gene/Insert name: CMV-SV40 NLS-enOgeuIscB_nucleoplasmin NLS
Gene/Insert 2
  Gene/Insert name: OgeuIscB-ωRNA-v13 scaffold with BsmBI for guide cloning
Terms and licenses: Academic/Nonprofit Terms; Industry Terms: Not Available to Industry
How to cite: enOgeuIscB with ωRNA-v13 was a gift from Weixin Tang (Addgene plasmid # 220940 ; http://n2t.net/addgene:220940 ; RRID:Addgene_220940)
