[The description below was written by a language model from this plasmid's Addgene catalogue record and pLannotate feature annotations shown in this document.]
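Description:
enOgeuIscB with ωRNA-v13 is an all-in-one mammalian expression plasmid for IscB-based genome editing, built on the pcDNA3.1 backbone. It is propagated in E. coli as a high-copy plasmid through a ColE1/pUC-type origin and selected with ampicillin via the β-lactamase gene. The backbone also retains an f1 phage origin and an SV40 promoter-driven neomycin phosphotransferase cassette with an SV40 poly(A) signal, which could in principle allow G418 selection in mammalian cells. Several short annotated fragments (lac promoter/operator, lacZα, lacI, ble, bom and a truncated HIV-1 LTR match) appear to be backbone or cloning remnants rather than functional parts.

The plasmid carries two payloads. The first is a Pol II unit in which the CMV immediate-early enhancer and promoter drive enOgeuIscB, an engineered variant of the OgeuIscB RNA-guided nuclease. According to the catalogue entry it carries an N-terminal SV40 NLS and a C-terminal nucleoplasmin NLS for nuclear import, and the transcript is terminated by the bGH poly(A) signal. The automated annotation does not label the IscB coding region or the SV40 NLS, but the unannotated interval between the T7 promoter and the nucleoplasmin NLS is consistent with that open reading frame. The second unit, in the opposite orientation, uses the human U6 Pol III promoter to express the ωRNA-v13 scaffold, an engineered version of the guide RNA that partners with IscB. BsmBI sites allow a target-specific guide sequence to be inserted by Type IIS cloning. The scaffold is likewise not annotated in the feature table.

Once a guide has been cloned, transfecting this single plasmid delivers both nuclease and guide RNA for programmed genome editing in mammalian cells.
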