Features (pLannotate 1.2.2; 22 found; start..end, strand, type, name):
    125..229     -  promoter       AmpR promoter: bla
    288..340     -  misc_feature   bom (fragment): basis of mobility region from pBR322
    495..874     +  enhancer       CMV enhancer: human cytomegalovirus immediate early enhancer
    875..1078    +  promoter       CMV promoter: human cytomegalovirus (CMV) immediate early promoter
   1074..1107    +  LTR            5' LTR (truncated) (fragment): truncated 5' long terminal repeat (LTR) from HIV-1
   1123..1141    +  promoter       T7 promoter: promoter for bacteriophage T7 RNA polymerase
   2710..2757    +  CDS            nucleoplasmin NLS: bipartite nuclear localization signal from nucleoplasmin
   2809..3033    +  polyA_signal   bGH poly(A) signal: bovine growth hormone polyadenylation signal
   3037..3058    +  promoter       SV40 promoter (fragment): SV40 enhancer and early promoter
   3079..3507    +  rep_origin     f1 ori (sequence partly withheld): f1 bacteriophage origin of replication; arrow indicates direction of (+) strand synthesis
   3521..3850    +  promoter       SV40 promoter: SV40 enhancer and early promoter
   3917..4708    +  CDS            neo: KKA2_KLEPN - Also known as kan, nptII. Experimental evidence at protein level: Swiss-Prot protein existence level 1. Resistance to kanamycin, neomycin, paromomycin, ribostamycin, butirosin and gentamicin B. From Klebsiella pneumoniae.
   4732..4890    +  CDS            ble (fragment): BLE_KLEPN - Experimental evidence at protein level: Swiss-Prot protein existence level 1. Binding protein with a strong affinity to the bleomycin family of antibiotics. Binds to CL990; an antimitotic-antibiotic compound. From Klebsiella pneumoniae.
   4885..5006    +  polyA_signal   SV40 poly(A) signal: SV40 polyadenylation signal
   5041..5077    -  CDS            lacZα (fragment): LacZα fragment of β-galactosidase; lacZ fragment
   5310..5550    -  promoter       U6 promoter: RNA polymerase III promoter for human U6 snRNA
   5588..5604    -  protein_bind   lac operator: The lac repressor binds to the lac operator to inhibit transcription in E. coli. This inhibition can be relieved by adding lactose or isopropyl-β-D-thiogalactopyranoside (IPTG). lac repressor encoded by lacI
   5612..5642    -  promoter       lac promoter: promoter for the E. coli lac operon
   5657..5678    -  protein_bind   CAP binding site: CAP binding activates transcription in the presence of cAMP. E. coli catabolite activator protein
   5691..5783    -  CDS            lacI (fragment): lac repressor; lacI; The lac repressor binds to the lac operator to inhibit transcription in E. coli. This inhibition can be relieved by adding lactose or isopropyl-β-D-thiogalactopyranoside (IPTG).
   5966..6554    -  rep_origin     ori: high-copy-number ColE1/pMB1/pBR322/pUC origin of replication
   6725..124     -  CDS            AmpR (across the origin): β-lactamase; bla; confers resistance to ampicillin, carbenicillin, and related antibiotics
>Addgene plasmid #220940 | enOgeuIscB with ωRNA-v13 | addgene full sequence | sequence record 443125 | Addgene NGS Result
CTCGTGCACCCAACTGATCTTCAGCATCTTTTACTTTCACCAGCGTTTCTGGGTGAGCAAAAACAGGAAG
GCAAAATGCCGCAAAAAAGGGAATAAGGGCGACACGGAAATGTTGAATACTCATACTCTTCCTTTTTCAA
TATTATTGAAGCATTTATCAGGGTTATTGTCTCATGAGCGGATACATATTTGAATGTATTTAGAAAAATA
AACAAATAGGGGTTCCGCGCACATTTCCCCGAAAAGTGCCACCTGACGTCGACGGATCGGGAGATCTCCC
GATCCCCTATGGTGCACTCTCAGTACAATCTGCTCTGATGCCGCATAGTTAAGCCAGTATCTGCTCCCTG
CTTGTGTGTTGGAGGTCGCTGAGTAGTGCGCGAGCAAAATTTAAGCTACAACAAGGCAAGGCTTGACCGA
CAATTGCATGAAGAATCTGCTTAGGGTTAGGCGTTTTGCGCTGCTTCGCGATGTACGGGCCAGATATACG
CGTTGACATTGATTATTGACTAGTTATTAATAGTAATCAATTACGGGGTCATTAGTTCATAGCCCATATA
TGGAGTTCCGCGTTACATAACTTACGGTAAATGGCCCGCCTGGCTGACCGCCCAACGACCCCCGCCCATT
GACGTCAATAATGACGTATGTTCCCATAGTAACGCCAATAGGGACTTTCCATTGACGTCAATGGGTGGAG
TATTTACGGTAAACTGCCCACTTGGCAGTACATCAAGTGTATCATATGCCAAGTACGCCCCCTATTGACG
TCAATGACGGTAAATGGCCCGCCTGGCATTATGCCCAGTACATGACCTTATGGGACTTTCCTACTTGGCA
GTACATCTACGTATTAGTCATCGCTATTACCATGGTGATGCGGTTTTGGCAGTACATCAATGGGCGTGGA
TAGCGGTTTGACTCACGGGGATTTCCAAGTCTCCACCCCATTGACGTCAATGGGAGTTTGTTTTGGCACC
AAAATCAACGGGACTTTCCAAAATGTCGTAACAACTCCGCCCCATTGACGCAAATGGGCGGTAGGCGTGT
ACGGTGGGAGGTCTATATAAGCAGAGCTCTCTGGCTAACTAGAGAACCCACTGCTTACTGGCTTATCGAA
ATTAATACGACTCACTATAGGGAGACCCAAGCTGGCTAGCGTTTAAACTTAAGCTTGCCACCATGGGATC
TCCAAAAAAGAAACGGAAGGTGGGATCTATGGCCGTGGTCTACGTGATCTCTAAGTCCGGCAAACCACTG
ATGCCCACCACCAGATGCGGCCACGTGCGGATCTTGCTCAAGGAAGGCAAGGCTAGAGTGGTGGAAAGAA
AGCCCTTCACCATCCAGCTGACCTACGAGTCTGCCGAGGAAACCCAGCCTCTGGTGCTGGGCATTGACCC
TGGCAGAACCAATATCGGTATGAGCGTGGTGACCGAGAGCGGAGAGAGCGTGTTCAACGCCCAAATCGAG
ACAAGAAACAAGGACGTGCCTAAGCTGATGAAGGACAGAAAGCAGTATAGGCGGGCCCACAGAAGGCTGA
AGCGGCGGTGCAAAAGACGGCGGAGAGCCAAGGCTGCCGGCACCGCCTTCGAGGAGGGCGAAAAGCAAAG
ACTGCTGCCTGGCTGCAAGAAGCCTATTACATGCAAGAGCATCCGGAACAAGGAAGCCAGATTCAACAAC
CGCAAGCGGCCTAAGGGATGGCTGACACCTACCGCCAATCACCTGCTGGTCACCCACCTGAACGTGGTTA
AGAAGGTGCAGAAGATCCTGCCCGTGGCCAAGGTGGTGCTGGAGCTGAATCGGTTCAGCTTTATGGCCAT
GAACAACCCCAAGGTTCAGAGATGGCAGTACCAGCGGGGCCCTCTGTACGGCAAAGGCAGCGTGGAAGAG
GCCGTGTCCATGCAGCAGGATGGACACTGCCTGTTTTGTAAACACGGCATCGACCACTACCACCACGTGG
TCCCCAGAAGAAAGAACGGCAGCGAGACACTGGAAAACAGAGTGGGCCTTTGTGAAGAACACCATAGACT
GGTGCACACAGATAAGGAGTGGGAGGCCAGACTGGCCAGCAAGAAGTCTGGAATGAACAAGAAATACCAC
GCCCTGTCTGTGCTGAACCAGATCATCCCCTACCTGGCTGATCAGCTGGCCGATATGTTCCCCGGAAATT
TCTGCGTGACAAGCGGCCGGGACACCAAGCTGTTTCGGGAAGAGCATGGCATCCCTAAGGACCACTACCT
GGACGCCTACTGCATCGCCTGCAGCGCACTGACCGACGCCAAGAAGGTGAGCAGCCCTAAGGGCAGACCA
TACATGGTGAGACAGTTCAGAAGGCATGATAGACAGGCCTGTCACAAGGCCAATCTGAACCGGAGCTACT
ACATGGGCGGCAAGAAGGTTGCCACCAACCGGCACAAAGCTATGGACCAGAAAACTGACAGCCTGGAAGA
GTACAGAGCCGCTCACAGCGCCGCTGACGTGTCTAAACTGACCGTGAAGCACCCTTCTGCTCAGTACAAG
GATATGAGCAGAATCATGCCTGGCAGCATCCTGGTGAGCGGCGAGGGCAAACTGTTCACACTGAGCAGAT
CTGAGGGAAGAAACAAAGGCCAGGTGAACTACTTCGTGTCCACCGAGGGCATCAAGTACTGGGCCAGAAA
GTGCCAGTATCTGCGGAACAACGGCGGACTGCAGATCTACGTGGGATCCAAAAGGCCGGCGGCCACGAAA
AAGGCCGGCCAGGCAAAAAAGAAAAAGTGAGGCCGCTCGAGTCTAGAGGGCCCGTTTAAACCCGCTGATC
AGCCTCGACTGTGCCTTCTAGTTGCCAGCCATCTGTTGTTTGCCCCTCCCCCGTGCCTTCCTTGACCCTG
GAAGGTGCCACTCCCACTGTCCTTTCCTAATAAAATGAGGAAATTGCATCGCATTGTCTGAGTAGGTGTC
ATTCTATTCTGGGGGGTGGGGTGGGGCAGGACAGCAAGGGGGAGGATTGGGAAGACAATAGCAGGCATGC
TGGGGATGCGGTGGGCTCTATGGCTTCTGAGGCGGAAAGAACCAGCTGGGGCTCTAGGGGGTATCCCC
[124 nt withheld, positions 3079-3202]
C
[91 nt withheld, positions 3204-3294]
A
[49 nt withheld, positions 3296-3344]
CCTTTGACGTTGGAGTCCACGTTCTTT
[37 nt withheld, positions 3372-3408]
ACCCTATCTCGGTCTATTCTTTTGATTTATAAGGGATTTTGCCGATTTCGGCCTATTGGTTAAAAAATGA
GCTGATTTAACAAAAATTTAACGCGAATTAATTCTGTGGAATGTGTGTCAGTTAGGGTGTGGAAAGTCCC
CAGGCTCCCCAGCAGGCAGAAGTATGCAAAGCATGCATCTCAATTAGTCAGCAACCAGGTGTGGAAAGTC
CCCAGGCTCCCCAGCAGGCAGAAGTATGCAAAGCATGCATCTCAATTAGTCAGCAACCATAGTCCCGCCC
CTAACTCCGCCCATCCCGCCCCTAACTCCGCCCAGTTCCGCCCATTCTCCGCCCCATGGCTGACTAATTT
TTTTTATTTATGCAGAGGCCGAGGCCGCCTCTGCCTCTGAGCTATTCCAGAAGTAGTGAGGAGGCTTTTT
TGGAGGCCTAGGCTTTTGCAAAAAGCTCCCGGGAGCTTGTATATCCATTTTCGGATCTGATCAAGAGACA
GGATGAGGATCGTTTCGCATGATTGAACAAGATGGATTGCACGCAGGTTCTCCGGCCGCTTGGGTGGAGA
GGCTATTCGGCTATGACTGGGCACAACAGACAATCGGCTGCTCTGATGCCGCCGTGTTCCGGCTGTCAGC
GCAGGGGCGCCCGGTTCTTTTTGTCAAGACCGACCTGTCCGGTGCCCTGAATGAACTGCAGGACGAGGCA
GCGCGGCTATCGTGGCTGGCCACGACGGGCGTTCCTTGCGCAGCTGTGCTCGACGTTGTCACTGAAGCGG
GAAGGGACTGGCTGCTATTGGGCGAAGTGCCGGGGCAGGATCTCCTGTCATCTCACCTTGCTCCTGCCGA
GAAAGTATCCATCATGGCTGATGCAATGCGGCGGCTGCATACGCTTGATCCGGCTACCTGCCCATTCGAC
CACCAAGCGAAACATCGCATCGAGCGAGCACGTACTCGGATGGAAGCCGGTCTTGTCGATCAGGATGATC
TGGACGAAGAGCATCAGGGGCTCGCGCCAGCCGAACTGTTCGCCAGGCTCAAGGCGCGCATGCCCGACGG
CGAGGATCTCGTCGTGACCCATGGCGATGCCTGCTTGCCGAATATCATGGTGGAAAATGGCCGCTTTTCT
GGATTCATCGACTGTGGCCGGCTGGGTGTGGCGGACCGCTATCAGGACATAGCGTTGGCTACCCGTGATA
TTGCTGAAGAGCTTGGCGGCGAATGGGCTGACCGCTTCCTCGTGCTTTACGGTATCGCCGCTCCCGATTC
GCAGCGCATCGCCTTCTATCGCCTTCTTGACGAGTTCTTCTGAGCGGGACTCTGGGGTTCGAAATGACCG
ACCAAGCGACGCCCAACCTGCCATCACGAGATTTCGATTCCACCGCCGCCTTCTATGAAAGGTTGGGCTT
CGGAATCGTTTTCCGGGACGCCGGCTGGATGATCCTCCAGCGCGGGGATCTCATGCTGGAGTTCTTCGCC
CACCCCAACTTGTTTATTGCAGCTTATAATGGTTACAAATAAAGCAATAGCATCACAAATTTCACAAATA
AAGCATTTTTTTCACTGCATTCTAGTTGTGGTTTGTCCAAACTCATCAATGTATCTTATCATGTCTGTAT
ACCGTCGACCTCTAGCTAGAGCTCCCAGTCACGACGTTGTAAAACGACGGCCAGTGAATTCGAGCTCGGT
ACCAAAAAAAACTCTCTCTGTTTCCAGAGAGGTGATTGTTCCCCCTGGCTTATCTGATTTTCATCAACTG
ACATCCGCTATGCAGTTCCGGGGACTGGGGAAATCCCAGGGTGCGTCCGGCCTTTCGGCCTTACGAATGT
CTCAGCCTGTGCTCTTTCAACCTTTTCAAGTTGGAAGAGCCTGAGACGATCTCGTTCACTCTTTTCGTCT
CTCGGTGTTTCGTCCTTTCCACAAGATATATAAAGCCAAGAAATCGAAATACTTTCAAGTTACGGTAAGC
ATATGATAGTCCATTTTAAAACATAATTTTAAAACTGCAAACTACCCAAGAAATTATTACTTTCTACGTC
ACGTATTTTGTACTAATATCTTTGTGTTTACAGTCAAATTAATTCCAATTATCTCTCTAACAGCCTTGTA
TCGTATATGCAAATATGAAGGAATCATGGGAAATAGGCCCTCTGGCGTAATCATGGTCATAGCTGTTTCC
TGTGTGAAATTGTTATCCGCTCACAATTCCACACAACATACGAGCCGGAAGCATAAAGTGTAAAGCCTGG
GGTGCCTAATGAGTGAGCTAACTCACATTAATTGCGTTGCGCTCACTGCCCGCTTTCCAGTCGGGAAACC
TGTCGTGCCAGCTGCATTAATGAATCGGCCAACGCGCGGGGAGAGGCGGTTTGCGTATTGGGCGCTCTTC
CGCTTCCTCGCTCACTGACTCGCTGCGCTCGGTCGTTCGGCTGCGGCGAGCGGTATCAGCTCACTCAAAG
GCGGTAATACGGTTATCCACAGAATCAGGGGATAACGCAGGAAAGAACATGTGAGCAAAAGGCCAGCAAA
AGGCCAGGAACCGTAAAAAGGCCGCGTTGCTGGCGTTTTTCCATAGGCTCCGCCCCCCTGACGAGCATCA
CAAAAATCGACGCTCAAGTCAGAGGTGGCGAAACCCGACAGGACTATAAAGATACCAGGCGTTTCCCCCT
GGAAGCTCCCTCGTGCGCTCTCCTGTTCCGACCCTGCCGCTTACCGGATACCTGTCCGCCTTTCTCCCTT
CGGGAAGCGTGGCGCTTTCTCATAGCTCACGCTGTAGGTATCTCAGTTCGGTGTAGGTCGTTCGCTCCAA
GCTGGGCTGTGTGCACGAACCCCCCGTTCAGCCCGACCGCTGCGCCTTATCCGGTAACTATCGTCTTGAG
TCCAACCCGGTAAGACACGACTTATCGCCACTGGCAGCAGCCACTGGTAACAGGATTAGCAGAGCGAGGT
ATGTAGGCGGTGCTACAGAGTTCTTGAAGTGGTGGCCTAACTACGGCTACACTAGAAGAACAGTATTTGG
TATCTGCGCTCTGCTGAAGCCAGTTACCTTCGGAAAAAGAGTTGGTAGCTCTTGATCCGGCAAACAAACC
ACCGCTGGTAGCGGTGGTTTTTTTGTTTGCAAGCAGCAGATTACGCGCAGAAAAAAAGGATCTCAAGAAG
ATCCTTTGATCTTTTCTACGGGGTCTGACGCTCAGTGGAACGAAAACTCACGTTAAGGGATTTTGGTCAT
GAGATTATCAAAAAGGATCTTCACCTAGATCCTTTTAAATTAAAAATGAAGTTTTAAATCAATCTAAAGT
ATATATGAGTAAACTTGGTCTGACAGTTACCAATGCTTAATCAGTGAGGCACCTATCTCAGCGATCTGTC
TATTTCGTTCATCCATAGTTGCCTGACTCCCCGTCGTGTAGATAACTACGATACGGGAGGGCTTACCATC
TGGCCCCAGTGCTGCAATGATACCGCGAGACCCACGCTCACCGGCTCCAGATTTATCAGCAATAAACCAG
CCAGCCGGAAGGGCCGAGCGCAGAAGTGGTCCTGCAACTTTATCCGCCTCCATCCAGTCTATTAATTGTT
GCCGGGAAGCTAGAGTAAGTAGTTCGCCAGTTAATAGTTTGCGCAACGTTGTTGCCATTGCTACAGGCAT
CGTGGTGTCACGCTCGTCGTTTGGTATGGCTTCATTCAGCTCCGGTTCCCAACGATCAAGGCGAGTTACA
TGATCCCCCATGTTGTGCAAAAAAGCGGTTAGCTCCTTCGGTCCTCCGATCGTTGTCAGAAGTAAGTTGG
CCGCAGTGTTATCACTCATGGTTATGGCAGCACTGCATAATTCTCTTACTGTCATGCCATCCGTAAGATG
CTTTTCTGTGACTGGTGAGTACTCAACCAAGTCATTCTGAGAATAGTGTATGCGGCGACCGAGTTGCTCT
TGCCCGGCGTCAATACGGGATAATACCGCGCCACATAGCAGAACTTTAAAAGTGCTCATCATTGGAAAAC
GTTCTTCGGGGCGAAAACTCTCAAGGATCTTACCGCTGTTGAGATCCAGTTCGATGTAACCCA
